>Addgene plasmid #173379 | RVD-hG11 | addgene full sequence | sequence record 361558 | Addgene NGS Result
AGGGGGAAACGCCTGGTATCTTTATAGTCCTGTCGGGTTTCGCCACCTCTGACTTGAGCGTCGATTTTTG
TGATGCTCGTCAGGGGGGCGGAGCCTATGGAAAAACGCCAGCAACGCGGCCTTTTTACGGTTCCTGGCCT
TTTGCTGGCCTTTTGCTCACATGTTCTTTCCTGCGTTATCCACAGAATCAGGGGATAACGCAGGAAAGAA
CATGAATTAATTCTCATGTTTGACAGCTTATCATCGATTAGCTTTAATGCGGTAGTTTATCACAGTTAAA
TTGCTAACGCAGTCAGGCACCGTGTATGAAATCTAACAATGCGCTCATCGTCATCCTCGGCACCGTCACC
CTGGATGCTGTAGGCATAGGCTTGGTTATGCCGGTACTGCCGGGCCTCTTGCGGGATATCGTCCATTCCG
ACAGCATCGCCAGTCACTATGGCGTGCTGCTAGCGCTATATGCGTTGATGCAATTTCTATGCGCACCCGT
TCTCGGAGCACTGTCCGACCGCTTTGGCCGCCGCCCAGTCCTGCTCGCTTCGCTACTTGGAGCCACTATC
GACTACGCGATCATGGCGACCACACCCGTCCTGTGGATTCTCTACGCCGGACGCATCGTGGCCGGCATCA
CCGGCGCCACAGGTGCGGTTGCTGGCGCCTATATCGCCGACATCACCGATGGGGAAGATCGGGCTCGCCA
CTTCGGGCTCATGAGCGCTTGTTTCGGCGTGGGTATGGTGGCAGGCCCCGTGGCCGGGGGACTGTTGGGC
GCCATCTCCTTACATGCACCATTCCTTGCGGCGGCGGTGCTCAACGGCCTCAACCTACTACTGGGCTGCT
TCCTAATGCAGGAGTCGCATAAGGGAGAGCGCCGACCCATGCCCTTGAGAGCCTTCAACCCAGTCAGCTC
CTTCCGGTGGGCGCGGGGCATGACTATCGTCGCCGCACTTATGACTGTCTTCTTTATCATGCAACTCGTA
GGACAGGTGCCGGCAGCGCTCTGGGTCATTTTCGGCGAGGACCGCTTTCGCTGGAGCGCGACGATGATCG
GCCTGTCGCTTGCGGTATTCGGAATCTTGCACGCCCTCGCTCAAGCCTTCGTCACTGGTCCCGCCACCAA
ACGTTTCGGCGAGAAGCAGGCCATTATCGCCGGCATGGCGGCCGACGCGCTGGGCTACGTCTTGCTGGCG
TTCGCGACGCGAGGCTGGATGGCCTTCCCCATTATGATTCTTCTCGCTTCCGGCGGCATCGGGATGCCCG
CGTTGCAGGCCATGCTGTCCAGGCAGGTAGATGACGACCATCAGGGACAGCTTCAAGGATCGCTCGCGGC
TCTTACCAGCCTAACTTCGATCATTGGACCGCTGATCGTCACGGCGATTTATGCCGCCTCGGCGAGCACA
TGGAACGGGTTGGCATGGATTGTAGGCGCCGCCCTATACCTTGTCTGCCTCCCCGCGTTGCGTCGCGGTG
CATGGAGCCGGGCCACCTCGACCTGAATGGAAGCCGGCGGCACCTCGCTAACGGATTCACCACTCCAAGA
ATTGGAGCCAATCAATTCTTGCGGAGAACTGTGAATGCGCAAACCAACCCTTGATCGGGGAAGAACAGTA
TGTCGAGCTATTTTTTGACTTACTGGGGATCAAGCCTGATTGGGAGAAAATAAAATATCCCCTATAGTGA
GTCGTATTACATGGTCATAGCTGTTTCCTGGCAGCTCTGGCCCGTGTCTCAAAATCTCTGATGTTACATT
GCACAAGATAAAAATATATCATCATGCCTCCTCTAGACCAAAGCTGGTCTCACGCGGCCAACGCCGGATC
AGGGCGAGATAACTGGGCAACAATGCTCTCCAGCGCCGGCCTGCCGCCATTGTTTGACCGAGACCATATC
TGGTCGAGCCACCCATGACCAAAATCCCTTAACGTGAGTTACGCGTCGTTCCACTGAGCGTCAGACCCCG
TAGAAAAGATCAAAGGATCTTCTTGAGATCCTTTTTTTCTGCGCGTAATCTGCTGCTTGCAAACAAAAAA
ACCACCGCTACCAGCGGTGGTTTGTTTGCCGGATCAAGAGCTACCAACTCTTTTTCCGAAGGTAACTGGC
TTCAGCAGAGCGCAGATACCAAATACTGTTCTTCTAGTGTAGCCGTAGTTAGGCCACCACTTCAAGAACT
CTGTAGCACCGCCTACATACCTCGCTCTGCTAATCCTGTTACCAGTGGCTGCTGCCAGTGGCGATAAGTC
GTGTCTTACCGGGTTGGACTCAAGACGATAGTTACCGGATAAGGCGCAGCGGTCGGGCTGAACGGGGGGT
TCGTGCACACAGCCCAGCTTGGAGCGAACGACCTACACCGAACTGAGATACCTACAGCGTGAGCTATGAG
AAAGCGCCACGCTTCCCGAAGGGAGAAAGGCGGACAGGTATCCGGTAAGCGGCAGGGTCGGAACAGGAGA
GCGCACGAGGGAGCTTCC
Features (pLannotate 1.2.2; 6 found; start..end, strand, type, name):
    175..214     -  rep_origin     RSF ori (fragment): Plasmids containing the RSF 1030 origin of replication can be propagated in E. coli cells that contain additional plasmids with compatible origins.
    230..258     +  promoter       tet promoter: E. coli promoter for tetracycline efflux protein gene
    306..1496    +  CDS            TcR: tetracycline efflux protein; tet; confers resistance to tetracycline
   1594..1668    +  CDS            KanR (fragment): aminoglycoside phosphotransferase; aphA-3; confers resistance to kanamycin
   1671..1689    -  promoter       T7 promoter: promoter for bacteriophage T7 RNA polymerase
   1983..103     +  rep_origin     ori (across the origin): high-copy-number ColE1/pMB1/pBR322/pUC origin of replication
