[The description below was written by a language model from this plasmid's Addgene catalogue record and pLannotate feature annotations shown in this document.]
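Description:
RVD-hG11 is a small (about 2.5 kb) bacterial module plasmid from a kit for one-step assembly of custom TALE repeat arrays. It carries a synthetic insert described as an NN half RVD at position 11. RVDs (repeat variable diresidues) are the amino-acid pairs in each TALE repeat that specify which DNA base is recognised. NN is conventionally used to target guanine, which fits the "G" in the plasmid name. A half repeat normally terminates a TALE array, so this module appears intended to supply the final, truncated repeat at position 11, although the record does not spell this out. The insert was placed into the TA cloning site of a "TetR T vector" backbone. The automated annotation does not mark the insert itself, which presumably lies in the unannotated stretch between the T7 promoter and the replication origin.

The plasmid is propagated in E. coli from a high-copy ColE1/pUC-type origin. Selection is by tetracycline, through the TcR efflux protein gene driven by its native tet promoter. The short RSF origin and kanamycin-resistance fragments in the annotation are only partial matches, probably non-functional remnants of vector construction. A T7 promoter is also present near the cloning region. No eukaryotic expression elements are recorded, so the plasmid serves purely as a donor of one repeat unit. The stated purpose is to build DNA-binding arrays for TALE-based tools, including DdCBEs, the TALE-guided cytosine base editors used to edit mitochondrial DNA. The associated work applied these editors to model mitochondrial diseases in zebrafish. The enzymes and overhangs used for assembly are not given in the record.
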