Addgene plasmid #173379: RVD-hG11
Purpose: One-step assembly of custom RVD arrays to construct DdCBE, TALE, etc.
Depositing lab: Bin Shen. Depositing organization: Nanjing Medical University. Publication: Precision modeling of mitochondrial diseases in zebrafish via DdCBE-mediated mtDNA base editing. Guo J, Zhang X, Chen X, Sun H, Dai Y, Wang J, Qian X, Tan L, Lou X, Shen B. Cell Discov. 2021 Sep 3;7(1):78. doi: 10.1038/s41421-021-00307-9. PubMed 34480028.
Backbone
  Vector backbone: TetR T vector
  Vector type: Unspecified
Growth in bacteria
  Bacterial resistance: Tetracycline, 10 μg/mL
  Growth temperature: 37°C
  Growth strain: DH5alpha
  Copy number: High Copy
Gene/Insert
  Gene/Insert name: NN half RVD at Position11
  Species: Synthetic
  Mutation: no
  Cloning method: Restriction Enzyme; 5′ cloning site Unknown (unknown if destroyed)
Terms and licenses: Academic/Nonprofit Terms; Industry Terms: Not Available to Industry
Depositor comments: RVD is inserted into TA site of TetR T vector
How to cite: RVD-hG11 was a gift from Bin Shen (Addgene plasmid # 173379 ; http://n2t.net/addgene:173379 ; RRID:Addgene_173379)
