>Addgene plasmid #173379 | RVD-hG11 | depositor partial sequence | sequence record 336334 | RVD flanked by two Bsa I sites
GGTCTCGGTCAAACAATGGCGGCAGGCCGGCGCTGGAGAGCATTGTTGCCCAGTTATCTCGCCCTGATCC
GGCGTTGGCCGCGTGAGACC
